>Addgene plasmid #73927 | pUAST attB BmOr2 (Y464A) | addgene full sequence | sequence record 140096 | Addgene assembled full plasmid sequence
CTG
[124 nt withheld, positions 4-127]
C
[91 nt withheld, positions 129-219]
A
[49 nt withheld, positions 221-269]
CCTTTGACGTTGGAGTCCACGTTCTTT
[37 nt withheld, positions 297-333]
ACCCTATCTCGGTCTATTCTTTTGATTTATAAGGGATTTTGCCGATTTCGGCCTATTGGTTAAAAAATGA
GCTGATTTAACAAAAATTTAACGCGAATTTTAACAAAATATTAACGCTTACAATTTCCATTCGCCATTCA
GGCTGCGCAACTGTTGGGAAGGGCGATCGGTGCGGGCCTCTTCGCTATTACGCCAGCTGGCGAAAGGGGG
ATGTGCTGCAAGGCGATTAAGTTGGGTAACGCCAGGGTTTTCCCAGTCACGACGTTGTAAAACGACGGCC
AGTGAATTGTAATACGACTCACTATAGGGCGAATTGGGTACGTACCGGGCCCCTAGTATGTATGTAAGTT
AATAAAACCCATTTTTGCGGAAAGTAGATAAAAAAAACATTTTTTTTTTTTACTGCACTGGATATCATTG
AACTTATCTGATCAGTTTTAAATTTACTTCGATCCAAGGGTATTTGATGTACCAGGTTCTTTCGATTACC
TCTCACTCAAAATGACATTCCACTCAAAGTCAGCGCTGTTTGCCTCCTTCTCTGTCCACAGAAATATCGC
CGTCTCTTTCGCCGCTGCGTCCGCTATCTCTTTCGCCACCGTTTGTAGCGTTACGTAGCGTCAATGTCCG
CCTTCAGTTGCATTTTGTCAGCGGTTTCGTGACGAAGCTCCAAGCGGTTTACGCCATCAATTAAACACAA
AGTGCTGTGCCAAAACTCCTCTCGCTTCTTATTTTTGTTTGTTTTTTGAGTGATTGGGGTGGTGATTGGT
TTTGGGTGGGTAAGCAGGGGAAAGTGTGAAAAATCCCGGCAATGGGCCAAGAGGATCAGGAGCTATTAAT
TCGCGGAGGCAGCAAACACCCATCTGCCGAGCATCTGAACAATGTGAGTAGTACATGTGCATACATCTTA
AGTTCACTTGATCTATAGGAACTGCGATTGCAACATCAAATTGTCTGCGGCGTGAGAACTGCGACCCACA
AAAATCCCAAACCGCAATTGCACAAACAAATAGTGACACGAAACAGATTATTCTGGTAGCTGTTCTCGCT
ATATAAGACAATTTTTGAGATCATATCATGATCAAGACATCTAAAGGCATTCATTTTCGACTATATTCTT
TTTTACAAAAAATATAACAACCAGATATTTTAAGCTGATCCTAGATGCACAAAAAATAAATAAAAGTATA
AACCTACTTCGTAGGATACTTCGGGGTACTTTTTGTTCGGGGTTAGATGAGCATAACGCTTGTAGTTGAT
ATTTGAGATCCCCTATCATTGCAGGGTGACAGCGGAGCGGCTTCGCAGAGCTGCATTAACCAGGGCTTCG
GGCAGGCCAAAAACTACGGCACGCTCCGGCCACCCAGTCCGCCGGAGGACTCCGGTTCAGGGAGCGGCCA
ACTAGCCGAGAACCTCACCTATGCCTGGCACAATATGGACATCTTTGGGGCGGTCAATCAGCCGGGCTCC
GGATGGCGGCAGCTGGTCAACCGGACACGCGGACTATTCTGCAACGAGCGACACATACCGGCGCCCAGGA
AACATTTGCTCAAGAACGGTGAGTTTCTATTCGCAGTCGGCTGATCTGTGTGAAATCTTAATAAAGGGTC
CAATTACCAATTTGAAACTCAGTTTGCGGCGTGGCCTATCCGGGCGAACTTTTGGCCGTGATGGGCAGTT
CCGGTGCCGGAAAGACGACCCTGCTGAATGCCCTTGCCTTTCGATCGCCGCAGGGCATCCAAGTATCGCC
ATCCGGGATGCGACTGCTCAATGGCCAACCTGTGGACGCCAAGGAGATGCAGGCCAGGTGCGCCTATGTC
CAGCAGGATGACCTCTTTATCGGCTCCCTAACGGCCAGGGAACACCTGATTTTCCAGGCCATGGTGCGGA
TGCCACGACATCTGACCTATCGGCAGCGAGTGGCCCGCGTGGATCAGGTGATCCAGGAGCTTTCGCTCAG
CAAATGTCAGCACACGATCATCGGTGTGCCCGGCAGGGTGAAAGGTCTGTCCGGCGGAGAAAGGAAGCGT
CTGGCATTCGCCTCCGAGGCACTAACCGATCCGCCGCTTCTGATCTGCGATGAGCCCACCTCCGGACTGG
ACTCATTTACCGCCCACAGCGTCGTCCAGGTGCTGAAGAAGCTGTCGCAGAAGGGCAAGACCGTCATCCT
GACCATTCATCAGCCGTCTTCCGAGCTGTTTGAGCTCTTTGACAAGATCCTTCTGATGGCCGAGGGCAGG
GTAGCTTTCTTGGGCACTCCCAGCGAAGCCGTCGACTTCTTTTCCTAGTGAGTTCGATGTGTTTATTAAG
GGTATCTAGCATTACATTACATCTCAACTCCTATCCAGCGTGGGTGCCCAGTGTCCTACCAACTACAATC
CGGCGGACTTTTACGTACAGGTGTTGGCCGTTGTGCCCGGACGGGAGATCGAGTCCCGTGATCGGATCGC
CAAGATATGCGACAATTTTGCTATTAGCAAAGTAGCCCGGGATATGGAGCAGTTGTTGGCCACCAAAAAT
TTGGAGAAGCCACTGGAGCAGCCGGAGAATGGGTACACCTACAAGGCCACCTGGTTCATGCAGTTCCGGG
CGGTCCTGTGGCGATCCTGGCTGTCGGTGCTCAAGGAACCACTCCTCGTAAAAGTGCGACTTATTCAGAC
AACGGTGAGTGGTTCCAGTGGAAACAAATGATATAACGCTTACAATTCTTGGAAACAAATTCGCTAGATT
TTAGTTAGAATTGCCTGATTCCACACCCTTCTTAGTTTTTTTCAATGAGATGTATAGTTTATAGTTTTGC
AGAAAATAAATAAATTTCATTTAACTCGCGAACATGTTGAAGATATGAATATTAATGAGATGCGAGTAAC
ATTTTAATTTGCAGATGGTTGCCATCTTGATTGGCCTCATCTTTTTGGGCCAACAACTCACGCAAGTGGG
CGTGATGAATATCAACGGAGCCATCTTCCTCTTCCTGACCAACATGACCTTTCAAAACGTCTTTGCCACG
ATAAATGTAAGTCTTGTTTAGAATACATTTGCATATTAATAATTTACTAACTTTCTAATGAATCGATTCG
ATTTAGGTGTTCACCTCAGAGCTGCCAGTTTTTATGAGGGAGGCCCGAAGTCGACTTTATCGCTGTGACA
CATACTTTCTGGGCAAAACGATTGCCGAATTACCGCTTTTTCTCACAGTGCCACTGGTCTTCACGGCGAT
TGCCTATCCGATGATCGGACTGCGGGCCGGAGTGCTGCACTTCTTCAACTGCCTGGCGCTGGTCACTCTG
GTGGCCAATGTGTCAACGTCCTTCGGATATCTAATATCCTGCGCCAGCTCCTCGACCTCGATGGCGCTGT
CTGTGGGTCCGCCGGTTATCATACCATTCCTGCTCTTTGGCGGCTTCTTCTTGAACTCGGGCTCGGTGCC
AGTATACCTCAAATGGTTGTCGTACCTCTCATGGTTCCGTTACGCCAACGAGGGTCTGCTGATTAACCAA
TGGGCGGACGTGGAGCCGGGCGAAATTAGCTGCACATCGTCGAACACCACGTGCCCCAGTTCGGGCAAGG
TCATCCTGGAGACGCTTAACTTCTCCGCCGCCGATCTGCCGCTGGACTACGTGGGTCTGGCCATTCTCAT
CGTGAGCTTCCGGGTGCTCGCATATCTGGCTCTAAGACTTCGGGCCCGACGCAAGGAGTAGCCGACATAT
ATCCGAAATAACTGCTTGTTTTTTTTTTTTACCATTATTACCATCGTGTTTACTGTTTATTGCCCCCTCA
AAAAGCTAATGTAATTATATTTGTGCCAATAAAAACAAGATATGACCTATAGAATACAAGTATTTCCCCT
TCGAACATCCCCACAAGTAGACTTTGGATTTGTCTTCTAACCAAAAGACTTACACACCTGCATACCTTAC
ATCAAAAACTCGTTTATCGCTACATAAAACACCGGGATATATTTTTTATATACATACTTTTCAAATCGCG
CGCCCTCTTCATAATTCACCTCCACCACACCACGTTTCGTAGTTGCTCTTTCGCTGTCTCCCACCCGCTC
TCCGCAACACATTCACCTTTTGTTCGACGACCTTGGAGCGACTGTCGTTAGTTCCGCGCGATTCGGTTCG
CTCAAATGGTTCCGAGTGGTTCATTTCGTCTCAATAGAAATTAGTAATAAATATTTGTATGTACAATTTA
TTTGCTCCAATATATTTGTATATATTTCCCTCACAGCTATATTTATTCTAATTTAATATTATGACTTTTT
AAGGTAATTTTTTGTGACCTGTTCGGAGTGATTAGCGTTACAATTTGAACTGAAAGTGACATCCAGTGTT
TGTTCCTTGTGTAGATGCATCTCAAAAAAATGGTGGGCATAATAGTGTTGTTTATATATATCAAAAATAA
CAACTATAATAATAAGAATACATTTAATTTAGAAAATGCTTGGATTTCACTGGAACTAGGCTAGCATAAC
TTCGTATAATGTATGCTATACGAAGTTATGCTAGCGGATCCAAGCTTGCATGCCTGCAGGTCGGAGTACT
GTCCTCCGAGCGGAGTACTGTCCTCCGAGCGGAGTACTGTCCTCCGAGCGGAGTACTGTCCTCCGAGCGG
AGTACTGTCCTCCGAGCGGAGACTCTAGCGAGCGCCGGAGTATAAATAGAGGCGCTTCGTCTACGGAGCG
ACAATTCAATTCAAACAAGCAAAGTGAACACGTCGCTAAGCGAAAGCTAAGCAAATAAACAAGCGCAGCT
GAACAAGCTAAACAATCTGCAGTAAAGTGCAAGTTAAAGTGAATCAATTAAAAGTAACCAGCAACCAAGT
AAATCAACTGCAACTACTGAAATCTGCCAAGAAGTAATTATTGAATACAAGAAGAGAACTCTGAATAGGG
AATTGGGAATTCATGATGACCAAGGTCAAGACGCAGGGCCTGGTCACAGACCTGATGCCCTGCATAAGAT
TACTGCAAGCAGCGGGCCACTTCTTATTCAATTATCATGCCGATACCTCCGGAATGAATATGCTCCTACG
GAAAATATATTCGAGTGCCCATGCCGTGCTCATTGTCGTCCACTACATCTGCATGGGCATCAACATGGCA
CAATACAAGGACGAAGTCAACGAGCTCACGGCAAATACCATTACGGTCCTGTTTTTCGCTCACAGCATCA
TTAAGTTGGCATTCTTTGCGTTCAACTCTAAAAGTTTTTACAGAACCCTCGCAGTGTGGAATCAGTCCAA
CAGCCATCCGTTGTTCACAGAATCAGATGCCCGTTACCATCAGATCTCTTTAAGCAAAATGCGAAGGCTT
CTTTATTTCATCTGTGGCATGACCGTTTTTTCAGTAATCAGCTGGGTCACTTTAACGTTCTTCGGTGAAT
CTGTCCGTATGATAGCCAGTAAAGAGACAAATGAAACTTTGACGGAGCCTGCGCCTCGATTACCCCTCAA
GGCGTGGTATCCATTTAAGACAATGAGTGGCGGCGGCTACGTTTTCGCTTTCATTTACCAGATTTATTTC
CTGCTTTTCTCAATGGCATTGGCGAATTTGCTGGATGTCATTTTCTGTTCGTGGTTGATATTTGCCTGTG
AACAGCTGCAGCACTTGAAGGCAATTATGAAGCCGTTGATGGAACTAAGCGCTGCTTTGGACACCTACCG
TCCCAATACGGCTGAGTTGTTCCGAGTTTCATCTACTGATAAGACCGAGAAAGTACCAGATGCAGTAGAT
ATGGATATCCGCGGAATCTATTCCACTCAGCAAGACTTCGGAATGACTCTACGGGGTGCTGGAGGGAAGC
TACAGAACTTTAATGCGGAGAACAATCCTAACGGTTTGACAGCAAAACAGGAGATGCTGGCTAGATCAGC
TATAAAATATTGGGTTGAACGTCATAAGCACGTTGTTAGGCTGGTTGCTTCAATAGGAGACACATATGGA
ACGGCTCTGCTATTTCATATGTTAGTATCGACCATCACTCTTACTTTACTGGCGTACCAGGCGACTAAGA
TAAACGGTATAAACGTGTATGCATTCAGCACGATCGGATATCTCGTTTATACTCTTGGACAAGTGTTCCA
TTTCTGCATTTTCGGTAACAGACTTATTGAGGAGAGCTCATCGGTTATGGAGGCCGCCTACTCGTGTCAG
TGGTACGACGGTTCCGAGGAGGCGAAGACGTTCGTGCAGATCGTCTGCCAACAATGCCAGAAGGCGATGA
CGATCTCTGGAGCGAAATTCTTCAATGTTTCACTGGATTTGTTCGCTTCGGTGCTGGGCGCTGTTGTCAC
GGCCTTCATGGTGTTGATCCAACTGAAGTAGCTCGAGGGTACCTCTAGAGGATCTTTGTGAAGGAACCTT
ACTTCTGTGGTGTGACATAATTGGACAAACTACCTACAGAGATTTAAAGCTCTAAGGTAAATATAAAATT
TTTAAGTGTATAATGTGTTAAACTACTGATTCTAATTGTTTGTGTATTTTAGATTCCAACCTATGGAACT
GATGAATGGGAGCAGTGGTGGAATGCCTTTAATGAGGAAAACCTGTTTTGCTCAGAAGAAATGCCATCTA
GTGATGATGAGGCTACTGCTGACTCTCAACATTCTACTCCTCCAAAAAAGAAGAGAAAGGTAGAAGACCC
CAAGGACTTTCCTTCAGAATTGCTAAGTTTTTTGAGTCATGCTGTGTTTAGTAATAGAACTCTTGCTTGC
TTTGCTATTTACACCACAAAGGAAAAAGCTGCACTGCTATACAAGAAAATTATGGAAAAATATTTGATGT
ATAGTGCCTTGACTAGAGATCATAATCAGCCATACCACATTTGTAGAGGTTTTACTTGCTTTAAAAAACC
TCCCACACCTCCCCCTGAACCTGAAACATAAAATGAATGCAATTGTTGTTGTTAACTTGTTTATTGCAGC
TTATAATGGTTACAAATAAAGCAATAGCATCACAAATTTCACAAATAAAGCATTTTTTTCACTGCATTCT
AGTTGTGGTTTGTCCAAACTCATCAATGTATCTTATCATGTCTGGATCCACTAGTGTCGACGATGTAGGT
CACGGTCTCGAAGCCGCGGTGCGGGTGCCAGGGCGTGCCCTTGGGCTCCCCGGGCGCGTACTCCACCTCA
CCCATCTGGTCCATCATGATGAACGGGTCGAGGTGGCGGTAGTTGATCCCGGCGAACGCGCGGCGCACCG
GGAAGCCCTCGCCCTCGAAACCGCTGGGCGCGGTGGTCACGGTGAGCACGGGACGTGCGACGGCGTCGGC
GGGTGCGGATACGCGGGGCAGCGTCAGCGGGTTCTCGACGGTCACGGCGGGCATGTCGACACTAGTTCTA
GCCAGCTTTTGTTCCCTTTAGTGAGGGTTAATTTCGAGCTTGGCGTAATCATGGTCATAGCTGTTTCCTG
TGTGAAATTGTTATCCGCTCACAATTCCACACAACATACGAGCCGGAAGCATAAAGTGTAAAGCCTGGGG
TGCCTAATGAGTGAGCTAACTCACATTAATTGCGTTGCGCTCACTGCCCGCTTTCCAGTCGGGAAACCTG
TCGTGCCAGCTGCATTAATGAATCGGCCAACGCGCGGGGAGAGGCGGTTTGCGTATTGGGCGCTCTTCCG
CTTCCTCGCTCACTGACTCGCTGCGCTCGGTCGTTCGGCTGCGGCGAGCGGTATCAGCTCACTCAAAGGC
GGTAATACGGTTATCCACAGAATCAGGGGATAACGCAGGAAAGAACATGTGAGCAAAAGGCCAGCAAAAG
GCCAGGAACCGTAAAAAGGCCGCGTTGCTGGCGTTTTTCCATAGGCTCCGCCCCCCTGACGAGCATCACA
AAAATCGACGCTCAAGTCAGAGGTGGCGAAACCCGACAGGACTATAAAGATACCAGGCGTTTCCCCCTGG
AAGCTCCCTCGTGCGCTCTCCTGTTCCGACCCTGCCGCTTACCGGATACCTGTCCGCCTTTCTCCCTTCG
GGAAGCGTGGCGCTTTCTCATAGCTCACGCTGTAGGTATCTCAGTTCGGTGTAGGTCGTTCGCTCCAAGC
TGGGCTGTGTGCACGAACCCCCCGTTCAGCCCGACCGCTGCGCCTTATCCGGTAACTATCGTCTTGAGTC
CAACCCGGTAAGACACGACTTATCGCCACTGGCAGCAGCCACTGGTAACAGGATTAGCAGAGCGAGGTAT
GTAGGCGGTGCTACAGAGTTCTTGAAGTGGTGGCCTAACTACGGCTACACTAGAAGGACAGTATTTGGTA
TCTGCGCTCTGCTGAAGCCAGTTACCTTCGGAAAAAGAGTTGGTAGCTCTTGATCCGGCAAACAAACCAC
CGCTGGTAGCGGTGGTTTTTTTGTTTGCAAGCAGCAGATTACGCGCAGAAAAAAAGGATCTCAAGAAGAT
CCTTTGATCTTTTCTACGGGGTCTGACGCTCAGTGGAACGAAAACTCACGTTAAGGGATTTTGGTCATGA
GATTATCAAAAAGGATCTTCACCTAGATCCTTTTAAATTAAAAATGAAGTTTTAAATCAATCTAAAGTAT
ATATGAGTAAACTTGGTCTGACAGTTACCAATGCTTAATCAGTGAGGCACCTATCTCAGCGATCTGTCTA
TTTCGTTCATCCATAGTTGCCTGACTCCCCGTCGTGTAGATAACTACGATACGGGAGGGCTTACCATCTG
GCCCCAGTGCTGCAATGATACCGCGAGACCCACGCTCACCGGCTCCAGATTTATCAGCAATAAACCAGCC
AGCCGGAAGGGCCGAGCGCAGAAGTGGTCCTGCAACTTTATCCGCCTCCATCCAGTCTATTAATTGTTGC
CGGGAAGCTAGAGTAAGTAGTTCGCCAGTTAATAGTTTGCGCAACGTTGTTGCCATTGCTACAGGCATCG
TGGTGTCACGCTCGTCGTTTGGTATGGCTTCATTCAGCTCCGGTTCCCAACGATCAAGGCGAGTTACATG
ATCCCCCATGTTGTGCAAAAAAGCGGTTAGCTCCTTCGGTCCTCCGATCGTTGTCAGAAGTAAGTTGGCC
GCAGTGTTATCACTCATGGTTATGGCAGCACTGCATAATTCTCTTACTGTCATGCCATCCGTAAGATGCT
TTTCTGTGACTGGTGAGTACTCAACCAAGTCATTCTGAGAATAGTGTATGCGGCGACCGAGTTGCTCTTG
CCCGGCGTCAATACGGGATAATACCGCGCCACATAGCAGAACTTTAAAAGTGCTCATCATTGGAAAACGT
TCTTCGGGGCGAAAACTCTCAAGGATCTTACCGCTGTTGAGATCCAGTTCGATGTAACCCACTCGTGCAC
CCAACTGATCTTCAGCATCTTTTACTTTCACCAGCGTTTCTGGGTGAGCAAAAACAGGAAGGCAAAATGC
CGCAAAAAAGGGAATAAGGGCGACACGGAAATGTTGAATACTCATACTCTTCCTTTTTCAATATTATTGA
AGCATTTATCAGGGTTATTGTCTCATGAGCGGATACATATTTGAATGTATTTAGAAAAATAAACAAATAG
GGGTTCCGCGCACATTTCCCCGAAAAGTGCCAC
Features (pLannotate 1.2.2; 24 found; start..end, strand, type, name):
      4..432     +  rep_origin     f1 ori (sequence partly withheld): f1 bacteriophage origin of replication; arrow indicates direction of (+) strand synthesis
    463..620     -  CDS            lacZα (fragment): LacZα fragment of β-galactosidase; lacZ fragment
    623..641     +  promoter       T7 promoter: promoter for bacteriophage T7 RNA polymerase
    666..4802    +  gene           mini-white: white; This modified version of the white gene lacks part of the first intron.
   4809..4842    -  protein_bind   loxP: Cre-mediated recombination occurs in the 8-bp core sequence (GCATACAT). Cre recombinase
   4855..4876    -  misc_feature   MCS (fragment): pUC18/19 multiple cloning site
   4875..4969    +  protein_bind   5X UAS: five tandem copies of the "ScaI site" 17-mer CGGAGTACTGTCCTCCG, an upstream activating sequence (UAS) that efficiently binds yeast Gal4 (Webster et al., 1988; Pfeiffer et al., 2010) GAL4
   4988..5226    +  promoter       hsp70 promoter: Drosophila melanogaster hsp70Bb promoter
   5261..6661    +  CDS            Orco: ORCO_ANOGA - Also known as GPRor7. Experimental evidence at protein level: Swiss-Prot protein existence level 1. Odorant coreceptor which complexes with conventional odorant receptors (ORs) to form odorant-sensing units, providing sensitive and prolonged odorant signaling and calcium permeability. Orco is a universal and integral part of the functional odorant receptor, involved in the dendritic localization of other olfactory receptors. Can form functional ion channels in the absence of an odor-binding OR. Plays a key role in preferred attraction of females for humans over non-human hosts for
   6684..6758    +  CDS            small t antigen (fragment): SV40 (simian virus 40) small t antigen
   6760..6825    +  intron         small t intron: SV40 (simian virus 40) small t antigen intron
   6955..6975    +  CDS            SV40 NLS: nuclear localization signal of SV40 (simian virus 40) large T antigen
   6982..7116    +  CDS            LT_POVHA (fragment): Protein inferred from homology: Swiss-Prot protein existence level 3. Isoform large T antigen is a key early protein essential for both driving viral replication and inducing cellular transformation. Plays a role in viral genome replication by driving entry of quiescent cells into the cell cycle and by autoregulating the synthesis of viral early mRNA. Displays highly oncogenic activities by corrupting the host cellular checkpoint mechanisms that guard cell division and the transcription, replication, and repair of DNA. Participates in the modulation of cellular gene expression preceeding viral
   7141..7224    +  CDS            large T antigen (fragment): large T antigen from SV40 (simian virus 40)
   7247..7381    +  polyA_signal   SV40 poly(A) signal: SV40 polyadenylation signal
   7410..7479    +  protein_bind   attB: attB site for the φC31 integrase (Groth et al., 2000) phage φC31 integrase
   7698..7716    -  promoter       T3 promoter: promoter for bacteriophage T3 RNA polymerase
   7761..7777    -  protein_bind   lac operator: The lac repressor binds to the lac operator to inhibit transcription in E. coli. This inhibition can be relieved by adding lactose or isopropyl-β-D-thiogalactopyranoside (IPTG). lac repressor encoded by lacI
   7785..7815    -  promoter       lac promoter: promoter for the E. coli lac operon
   7830..7851    -  protein_bind   CAP binding site: CAP binding activates transcription in the presence of cAMP. E. coli catabolite activator protein
   7864..7956    -  CDS            lacI (fragment): lac repressor; lacI; The lac repressor binds to the lac operator to inhibit transcription in E. coli. This inhibition can be relieved by adding lactose or isopropyl-β-D-thiogalactopyranoside (IPTG).
   8139..8727    -  rep_origin     ori: high-copy-number ColE1/pMB1/pBR322/pUC origin of replication
   8898..9758    -  CDS            AmpR: β-lactamase; bla; confers resistance to ampicillin, carbenicillin, and related antibiotics
   9759..9863    -  promoter       AmpR promoter: bla
