[The description below was written by a language model from this plasmid's Addgene catalogue record and pLannotate feature annotations shown in this document.]
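Description:
pUAST attB BmOr2 (Y464A) is a Drosophila transgenesis and insect expression plasmid built on the pUAST attB backbone, carrying a cDNA for Bombyx mori odorant receptor 2 in which tyrosine 464 is changed to alanine. In bacteria it is maintained through a high-copy ColE1/pUC-type origin and selected with ampicillin via the β-lactamase gene. An f1 origin and remnants of a pBluescript-style lac/T7/T3 cloning region are also present.

The expression cassette consists of five tandem Gal4-binding UAS sites placed upstream of the Drosophila hsp70 basal promoter, so transcription depends on Gal4 supplied by a driver line or a co-expressed construct. The insert was cloned between EcoRI and XhoI and is followed by the SV40 small t intron and the SV40 polyadenylation signal for transcript processing. Automated annotation labels the roughly 1.4 kb open reading frame as Orco by homology to the Anopheles co-receptor, which indicates that BmOr2 belongs to the Orco co-receptor family. This length is also more compatible with a residue numbered 464 than the approximate 1000 bp insert size listed in the catalogue.

A φC31 attB site allows integrase-mediated, site-specific insertion into attP landing sites in the fly genome, and the mini-white gene provides an eye-colour marker for identifying transformants. A single loxP site lies next to mini-white. The associated work concerns amino acid residues that contribute to the function of the heteromeric insect olfactory receptor complex, so this point mutant is suited to Gal4-controlled expression for testing the role of Y464 in receptor function.
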