Addgene plasmid #73927: pUAST attB BmOr2 (Y464A)
Purpose: UAS induced expression of Bombyx mori odorant receptor 2 (OR2) cDNA with 464 amino acid change of Tyrosine to Alanine
Depositing lab: Leslie Vosshall. Depositing organization: Rockefeller University. Publication: Amino acid residues contributing to function of the heteromeric insect olfactory receptor complex. Nakagawa T, Pellegrino M, Sato K, Vosshall LB, Touhara K. PLoS One. 2012;7(3):e32372. doi: 10.1371/journal.pone.0032372. Epub 2012 Mar 5. PubMed 22403649.
Backbone
  Vector backbone: pUAST attB
  Vector type: Insect Expression
Growth in bacteria
  Bacterial resistance: Ampicillin, 100 μg/mL
  Growth temperature: 37°C
  Growth strain: DH5alpha
  Copy number: Unknown
Gene/Insert
  Gene/Insert name: BmOr2 (Y464A)
  Species: Bombyx mori
  Insert size (bp): 1000
  Mutation: changed 464 Tyrosine to Alanine
  Promoter: hsp70
  Cloning method: Restriction Enzyme; 5′ cloning site EcoRI (not destroyed); 3′ cloning site XhoI (not destroyed)
  Sequencing primers: 5′ pCasper-hs (5'-GCAACTACTGAAATCTGCCAAG-3'); 3′ SV40-splice-R2 (5'-CACAAACAATTAGAATCAGTAG-3')
Terms and licenses: Academic/Nonprofit Terms; Industry Terms: Not Available to Industry
How to cite: pUAST attB BmOr2 (Y464A) was a gift from Leslie Vosshall (Addgene plasmid # 73927 ; http://n2t.net/addgene:73927 ; RRID:Addgene_73927)
