>Addgene plasmid #73927 | pUAST attB BmOr2 (Y464A) | addgene partial sequence | sequence record 140094 | miniwhite-F 5'-TTTGTGACCTGTTCGGAGTGA-3'
GAACTGAAAGTGACATCCAGTGTTTGTTCCTTGTGTAGATGCATCTCAAAAAAATGGTGGGCATAATAGT
GTTGTTTATATATATCAAAAATAACAACTATAATAATAAGAATACATTTAATTTAGAAAATGCTTGGATT
TCACTGGAACTAGGCTAGCATAACTTCGTATAATGTATGCTATACGAAGTTATGCTAGCGGATCCAAGCT
TGCATGCCTGCAGGTCGGAGTACTGTCCTCCGAGCGGAGTACTGTCCTCCGAGCGGAGTACTGTCCTCCG
AGCGGAGTACTGTCCTCCGAGCGGAGTACTGTCCTCCGAGCGGAGACTCTAGCGAGCGCCGGAGTATAAA
TAGAGGCGCTTCGTCTACGGAGCGACAATTCAATTCAAACAAGCAAAGTGAACACGTCGCTAAGCGAAAG
CTAAGCAAATAAACAAGCGCAGCTGAACAAGCTAAACAATCTGCAGTAAAGTGCAAGTTAAAGTGAATCA
ATTAAAAGTAACCAGCAACCAAGTAAATCAACTGCAACTACTGAAATCTGCCAAGAAGTAATTATTGAAT
ACAAGAAGAGAACTCTGAATAGGGAATTGGGAATTCATGATGACCAAGGTCAAGACGCAGGGCCTGGTCA
CAGACCTGATGCCCTGCATAAGATTACTGCAAGCAGCGGGCCACTTCTTATTCAATTATCATGCCGATAC
CTCCGGAATGAATATGCTCCTACGGAAAATATATTCGAGTGCCCATGCCGTGCTCATTGTCGTCCACTAC
ATCTGCATGGGCATCAACATGGCACAATACAAGGACGAAGTCAACGAGCTCACGGCAAATACCATTACGG
TCCTGTTTTTCGCTCACAGCATCATTAAGTTGGCATTCTTTGCGTTCAACTCTAAAAGTTTTTACAGAAC
CCTCGCAGTGTGGAATCAGTCCAACAGCCATCCGTTGTTCACAGAATCAGATGCCCGTTACCATCAGATC
TCTTTAAGCAAAATGCGAAGGCTTCTTTATTTCATCTGTGGCATGACCGTTTTTTCAGTAATCAGCTGGG
TCACTT
