>Addgene plasmid #73927 | pUAST attB BmOr2 (Y464A) | addgene partial sequence | sequence record 140095 | SV40-splice-R2 5'-CACAAACAATTAGAATCAGTAG-3'
TTAAAAATTTTATATTTACCTTAGAGCTTTAAATCTCTGTAGGTAGTTTGTCCAATTATGTCACACCACA
GAAGTAAGGTTCCTTCACAAAGATCCTCTAGAGGTACCCTCGAGCTACTTCAGTTGGATCAACACCATGA
AGGCCGTGACAACAGCGCCCAGCACCGAAGCGAACAAATCCAGTGAAACATTGAAGAATTTCGCTCCAGA
GATCGTCATCGCCTTCTGGCATTGTTGGCAGACGATCTGCACGAACGTCTTCGCCTCCTCGGAACCGTCG
TACCACTGACACGAGTAGGCGGCCTCCATAACCGATGAGCTCTCCTCAATAAGTCTGTTACCGAAAATGC
AGAAATGGAACACTTGTCCAAGAGTATAAACGAGATATCCGATCGTGCTGAATGCATACACGTTTATACC
GTTTATCTTAGTCGCCTGGTACGCCAGTAAAGTAAGAGTGATGGTCGATACTAACATATGAAATAGCAGA
GCCGTTCCATATGTGTCTCCTATTGAAGCAACCAGCCTAACAACGTGCTTATGACGTTCAACCCAATATT
TTATAGCTGATCTAGCCAGCATCTCCTGTTTTGCTGTCAAACCGTTAGGATTGTTCTCCGCATTAAAGTT
CTGTAGCTTCCCTCCAGCACCCCGTAGAGTCATTCCGAAGTCTTGCTGAGTGGAATAGATTCCGCGGATA
TCCATATCTACTGCATCTGGTACTTTCTCGGTCTTATCAGTAGATGAAACTCGGAACAACTCAGCCGTAT
TGGGACGGTAGGTGTCCAAAGCAGCGCTTAGTTCCATCAACGGCTTCATAATTGCCTTCAAGTGCTGCAG
CTGTTCACAGGCAAATATCAACCACGAACAGAAAATGACATCCAGCAAATTCGCCAATGCCATTGAGAAA
AGCAGGAAATAAATCTGGTAAATGAAAGCGAAAACGTAGCCGCCGCCACTCATTGTCTTAAATGGATACC
ACGCCTTGAGGGGTAATCGAGGCGCAGGCTCCGTCAAAGTTTCATTTGTCTCTTTACTGGCTATCATACG
GACAGATTCACCGAAGAACGTTAAAGTGACCCAGCTGATTACTGAAAAA
